>Addgene plasmid #47986 | pAGM1276 | addgene full sequence | sequence record 447562 | Addgene NGS Result
TTGAGATCCTTTTTTTCTGCGCGTAATCTGCTGCTTGCAAACAAAAAAACCACCGCTACCAGCGGTGGTT
TGTTTGCCGGATCAAGAGCTACCAACTCTTTTTCCGAAGGTAACTGGCTTCAGCAGAGCGCAGATACCAA
ATACTGTTCTTCTAGTGTAGCCGTAGTTAGGCCACCACTTCAAGAACTCTGTAGCACCGCCTACATACCT
CGCTCTGCTAATCCTGTTACCAGTGGCTGCTGCCAGTGGCGATAAGTCGTGTCTTACCGGGTTGGACTCA
AGACGATAGTTACCGGATAAGGCGCAGCGGTCGGGCTGAACGGGGGGTTCGTGCACACAGCCCAGCTTGG
AGCGAACGACCTACACCGAACTGAGATACCTACAGCGTGAGCTATGAGAAAGCGCCACGCTTCCCGAAGG
GAGAAAGGCGGACAGGTATCCGGTAAGCGGCAGGGTCGGAACAGGAGAGCGCACGAGGGAGCTTCCAGGG
GGAAACGCCTGGTATCTTTATAGTCCTGTCGGGTTTCGCCACCTCTGACTTGAGCGTCGATTTTTGTGAT
GCTCGTCAGGGGGGCGGAGCCTATGGAAAAACGCCAGCAACGCGGCCTTTTTACGGTTCCTGGCCTTTTG
CTGGCCTTTTGCTCACATGTTCTTTCCTGCGTTATCCCCTGATTCTGTGGATAACCGTATTACCGCCTTT
GAGTGAGCTGATACCGCTCGCCGCAGCCGAACGACCGAGCGCAGCGAGTCAGTGAGCGAGGAAGCGGAAG
AGCGCCCAATACGCAAACCGCCTCTCCCCGCGCGTTGGCCGATTCATTAATCACTCTGTGGTCTCACCAT
TTGTCTTCGCAGCTGGCACGACAGGTTTCCCGACTGGAAAGCGGGCAGTGAGCGCAACGCAATTAATGTG
AGTTAGCTCACTCATTAGGCACCCCAGGCTTTACACTTTATGCTTCCGGCTCGTATGTTGTGTGGAATTG
TGAGCGGATAACAATTTCACACAGGAAACAGCTATGACCATGATTACGCCAAGCTTGCATGCCTGCAGGT
CGACTCTAGAGGATCCCCGGGTACCGAGCTCGAATTCACTGGCCGTCGTTTTACAACGTCGTGACTGGGA
AAACCCTGGCGTTACCCAACTTAATCGCCTTGCAGCACATCCCCCTTTCGCCAGCTGGCGTAATAGCGAA
GAGGCCCGCACCGATCGCCCTTCCCAACAGTTGCGCAGCCTGAATGGCGAATGGCGCCTGATGCGGTATT
TTCTCCTTACGCATCTGTGCGGTATTTCACACCGCATATGGTGCACTCTCAGTACAATCTGCTCTGATGC
CGCATAGTTAAGCCAGCCCCGACACCCGCCAACACCCGCTGACGCGCCCTGACGGGCTTGTCTGCTCCCG
GCATCCGCTTACAGACAAGCTGTGACGAAGACAAAATGTGAGACCACGAAGTGGCTCTTCAGTGGACGAA
AGGGCCTCGTGATACGCCTATTTTTATAGGTTAATGTCATGATAATAATGGTTTCTTAGACGTCAGGTGG
CACTTTTCGGGGAAATGTGCGCGGAACCCCTATTTGTTTATTTTTCTAAATACATTCAAATATGTATCCG
CTCATGAGACAATAACCCTGATAAATGCTTCAATAATATTGAAAAAGGAAGAGTATGCGCTCACGCAACT
GGTCCAGAACCTTGACCGAACGCAGCGGTGGTAACGGCGCAGTGGCGGTTTTCATGGCTTGTTATGACTG
TTTTTTTTTGGGGTACAGTCTATGCCTCGGGCATCCAAGCAGCAAGCGCGTTACGCCGTGGGTCGATGTT
TGATGTTATGGAGCAGCAACGATGTTACGCAGCAGGGCAGTCGCCCTAAAACAAAGTTAAACATCATGAG
GGAAGCGGTGATCGCCGAAGTATCGACTCAACTATCAGAGGTAGTTGGCGTCATCGAGCGCCATCTCGAA
CCGACGTTGCTGGCCGTACATTTGTACGGCTCCGCAGTGGATGGCGGCCTGAAGCCACACAGCGATATTG
ATTTGCTGGTTACGGTGACCGTAAGGCTTGATGAAACAACGCGGCGAGCTTTGATCAACGACCTTTTGGA
AACTTCGGCTTCCCCTGGAGAGAGCGAGATTCTCCGCGCTGTAGAAGTCACCATTGTTGTGCACGACGAC
ATCATTCCGTGGCGTTATCCAGCTAAGCGCGAACTGCAATTTGGAGAATGGCAGCGCAATGACATTCTTG
CAGGTATCTTCGAGCCAGCCACGATCGACATTGATCTGGCTATCTTGCTGACAAAAGCAAGAGAACATAG
CGTTGCCTTGGTAGGTCCAGCGGCGGAGGAACTCTTTGATCCGGTTCCTGAACAGGATCTATTTGAGGCG
CTAAATGAAACCTTAACGCTATGGAACTCGCCGCCCGACTGGGCTGGCGATGAGCGAAATGTAGTGCTTA
CGTTGTCCCGCATTTGGTACAGCGCAGTAACCGGCAAAATCGCGCCGAAGGATGTCGCTGCCGACTGGGC
AATGGAGCGCCTGCCGGCCCAGTATCAGCCCGTCATACTTGAAGCTAGACAGGCTTATCTTGGACAAGAA
GAAGATCGCTTGGCCTCGCGCGCAGATCAGTTGGAAGAATTTGTCCATTACGTAAAAGGCGAGATCACCA
AGGTAGTCGGCAAATAACTGTCAGACCAAGTTTACTCATATATACTTTAGATTGATTTAAAACTTCATTT
TTAATTTAAAAGGATCTAGGTGAAGATCCTTTTTGATAATCTCATGACCAAAATCCCTTAACGTGAGTTT
TCGTTCCACTGAGCGTCAGACCCCGTAGAAAAGATCAAAGGATCTTC
Features (pLannotate 1.2.2; 12 found; start..end, strand, type, name):
      1..589     +  rep_origin     ori: high-copy-number ColE1/pMB1/pBR322/pUC origin of replication
    772..888     +  CDS            lacI (fragment): LACI_ECOLI - Experimental evidence at protein level: Swiss-Prot protein existence level 1. Repressor of the lactose operon. Binds allolactose as an inducer. From Escherichia coli (strain K12).
    904..925     +  protein_bind   CAP binding site: CAP binding activates transcription in the presence of cAMP. E. coli catabolite activator protein
    940..970     +  promoter       lac promoter: promoter for the E. coli lac operon
    978..994     +  protein_bind   lac operator: The lac repressor binds to the lac operator to inhibit transcription in E. coli. This inhibition can be relieved by adding lactose or isopropyl-β-D-thiogalactopyranoside (IPTG). lac repressor encoded by lacI
   1031..1087    -  misc_feature   MCS: pUC18/19 multiple cloning site
   1084..1241    +  CDS            lacZα (fragment): LacZα fragment of β-galactosidase; lacZ fragment
   1247..1346    -  misc_feature   bom (fragment): basis of mobility region from pBR322
   1560..1664    +  promoter       AmpR promoter: bla
   1655..1735    -  CDS            int (fragment): INT2_ECOLX - Protein inferred from homology: Swiss-Prot protein existence level 3. Putative integrase believed to be involved in the insertion of antibiotic resistance genes into plasmids and transposons. From Escherichia coli.
   1823..1879    +  CDS            GmR (fragment): gentamycin acetyltransferase; aacC1; confers resistance to gentamycin
   1886..2674    +  CDS            aadA: S3AD_ECOLX - Experimental evidence at protein level: Swiss-Prot protein existence level 1. Mediates bacterial resistance to the antibiotics streptomycin and spectinomycin. From Escherichia coli.
