>Addgene plasmid #47986 | pAGM1276 | analyzer sequence | sequence record 68986
GATCTTTTCTACGGGGTCTGACGCTCAGTGGAACGAAAACTCACGTTAAGGGATTTTGGTCATGAGATTA
TCAAAAAGGATCTTCACCTAGATCCTTTTAAATTAAAAATGAAGTTTTAAATCAATCTAAAGTATATATG
AGTAAACTTGGTCTGACAGTTATTTGCCGACTACCTTGGTGATCTCGCCTTTTACGTAATGGACAAATTC
TTCCAACTGATCTGCGCGCGAGGCCAAGCGATCTTCTTCTTGTCCAAGATAAGCCTGTCTAGCTTCAAGT
ATGACGGGCTGATACTGGGCCGGCAGGCGCTCCATTGCCCAGTCGGCAGCGACATCCTTCGGCGCGATTT
TGCCGGTTACTGCGCTGTACCAAATGCGGGACAACGTAAGCACTACATTTCGCTCATCGCCAGCCCAGTC
GGGCGGCGAGTTCCATAGCGTTAAGGTTTCATTTAGCGCCTCAAATAGATCCTGTTCAGGAACCGGATCA
AAGAGTTCCTCCGCCGCTGGACCTACCAAGGCAACGCTATGTTCTCTTGCTTTTGTCAGCAAGATAGCCA
GATCAATGTCGATCGTGGCTGGCTCGAAGATACCTGCAAGAATGTCATTGCGCTGCCATTCTCCAAATTG
CAGTTCGCGCTTAGCTGGATAACGCCACGGAATGATGTCGTCGTGCACAACAATGGTGACTTCTACAGCG
CGGAGAATCTCGCTCTCTCCAGGGGAAGCCGAAGTTTCCAAAAGGTCGTTGATCAAAGCTCGCCGCGTTG
TTTCATCAAGCCTTACGGTCACCGTAACCAGCAAATCAATATCGCTGTGTGGCTTCAGGCCGCCATCCAC
TGCGGAGCCGTACAAATGTACGGCCAGCAACGTCGGTTCGAGATGGCGCTCGATGACGCCAACTACCTCT
GATAGTTGAGTCGATACTTCGGCGATCACCGCTTCCCTCATGATGTTTAACTTTGTTTTAGGGCGACTGC
CCTGCTGCGTAACATCGTTGCTGCTCCATAACATCAAACATCGACCCACGGCGTAACGCGCTTGCTGCTT
GGATGCCCGAGGCATAGACTGTACCCCAAAAAAACAGTCATAACAAGCCATGAAAACCGCCACTGCGCCG
TTACCACCGCTGCGTTCGGTCAAGGTTCTGGACCAGTTGCGTGAGCGCATACTCTTCCTTTTTCAATATT
ATTGAAGCATTTATCAGGGTTATTGTCTCATGAGCGGATACATATTTGAATGTATTTAGAAAAATAAACA
AATAGGGGTTCCGCGCACATTTCCCCGAAAAGTGCCACCTGACGTCTAAGAAACCATTATTATCATGACA
TTAACCTATAAAAATAGGCGTATCACGAGGCCCTTTCGTCCACTGAAGAGCCACTGTGGTCTCACCATTT
GTCTTCGCAGCTGGCACGACAGGTTTCCCGACTGGAAAGCGGGCAGTGAGCGCAACGCAATTAATGTGAG
TTAGCTCACTCATTAGGCACCCCAGGCTTTACACTTTATGCTTCCGGCTCGTATGTTGTGTGGAATTGTG
AGCGGATAACAATTTCACACAGGAAACAGCTATGACCATGATTACGCCAAGCTTGCATGCCTGCAGGTCG
ACTCTAGAGGATCCCCGGGTACCGAGCTCGAATTCACTGGCCGTCGTTTTACAACGTCGTGACTGGGAAA
ACCCTGGCGTTACCCAACTTAATCGCCTTGCAGCACATCCCCCTTTCGCCAGCTGGCGTAATAGCGAAGA
GGCCCGCACCGATCGCCCTTCCCAACAGTTGCGCAGCCTGAATGGCGAATGGCGCCTGATGCGGTATTTT
CTCCTTACGCATCTGTGCGGTATTTCACACCGCATATGGTGCACTCTCAGTACAATCTGCTCTGATGCCG
CATAGTTAAGCCAGCCCCGACACCCGCCAACACCCGCTGACGCGCCCTGACGGGCTTGTCTGCTCCCGGC
ATCCGCTTACAGACAAGCTGTGACGAAGACAAAATGTGAGACCACGAGTGATTAATGAATCGGCCAACGC
GCGGGGAGAGGCGGTTTGCGTATTGGGCGCTCTTCCGCTTCCTCGCTCACTGACTCGCTGCGCTCGGTCG
TTCGGCTGCGGCGAGCGGTATCAGCTCACTCAAAGGCGGTAATACGGTTATCCACAGAATCAGGGGATAA
CGCAGGAAAGAACATGTGAGCAAAAGGCCAGCAAAAGGCCAGGAACCGTAAAAAGGCCGCGTTGCTGGCG
TTTTTCCATAGGCTCCGCCCCCCTGACGAGCATCACAAAAATCGACGCTCAAGTCAGAGGTGGCGAAACC
CGACAGGACTATAAAGATACCAGGCGTTTCCCCCTGGAAGCTCCCTCGTGCGCTCTCCTGTTCCGACCCT
GCCGCTTACCGGATACCTGTCCGCCTTTCTCCCTTCGGGAAGCGTGGCGCTTTCTCATAGCTCACGCTGT
AGGTATCTCAGTTCGGTGTAGGTCGTTCGCTCCAAGCTGGGCTGTGTGCACGAACCCCCCGTTCAGCCCG
ACCGCTGCGCCTTATCCGGTAACTATCGTCTTGAGTCCAACCCGGTAAGACACGACTTATCGCCACTGGC
AGCAGCCACTGGTAACAGGATTAGCAGAGCGAGGTATGTAGGCGGTGCTACAGAGTTCTTGAAGTGGTGG
CCTAACTACGGCTACACTAGAAGGACAGTATTTGGTATCTGCGCTCTGCTGAAGCCAGTTACCTTCGGAA
AAAGAGTTGGTAGCTCTTGATCCGGCAAACAAACCACCGCTGGTAGCGGTGGTTTTTTTGTTTGCAAGCA
GCAGATTACGCGCAGAAAAAAAGGATCTCAAGAAGATCCTTT
Features (pLannotate 1.2.2; 13 found; start..end, strand, type, name):
    163..951     -  CDS            aadA: S3AD_ECOLX - Experimental evidence at protein level: Swiss-Prot protein existence level 1. Mediates bacterial resistance to the antibiotics streptomycin and spectinomycin. From Escherichia coli.
    958..1014    -  CDS            GmR (fragment): gentamycin acetyltransferase; aacC1; confers resistance to gentamycin
   1100..1180    +  CDS            int (fragment): INT2_ECOLX - Protein inferred from homology: Swiss-Prot protein existence level 3. Putative integrase believed to be involved in the insertion of antibiotic resistance genes into plasmids and transposons. From Escherichia coli.
   1171..1275    -  promoter       AmpR promoter: bla
   1407..1449    +  CDS            lacI (fragment): lac repressor; lacI; The lac repressor binds to the lac operator to inhibit transcription in E. coli. This inhibition can be relieved by adding lactose or isopropyl-β-D-thiogalactopyranoside (IPTG).
   1462..1483    +  protein_bind   CAP binding site: CAP binding activates transcription in the presence of cAMP. E. coli catabolite activator protein
   1498..1528    +  promoter       lac promoter: promoter for the E. coli lac operon
   1536..1552    +  protein_bind   lac operator: The lac repressor binds to the lac operator to inhibit transcription in E. coli. This inhibition can be relieved by adding lactose or isopropyl-β-D-thiogalactopyranoside (IPTG). lac repressor encoded by lacI
   1589..1645    -  misc_feature   MCS: pUC18/19 multiple cloning site
   1642..1799    +  CDS            lacZα (fragment): LacZα fragment of β-galactosidase; lacZ fragment
   1805..1904    -  misc_feature   bom (fragment): basis of mobility region from pBR322
   2011..2060    -  CDS            lacI (fragment): lac repressor; lacI; The lac repressor binds to the lac operator to inhibit transcription in E. coli. This inhibition can be relieved by adding lactose or isopropyl-β-D-thiogalactopyranoside (IPTG).
   2243..2831    -  rep_origin     ori: high-copy-number ColE1/pMB1/pBR322/pUC origin of replication
