[The description below was written by a language model from this plasmid's Addgene catalogue record and pLannotate feature annotations shown in this document.]
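Description:
pAGM1276 is an empty, pUC19-derived level 0 cloning vector from a modular cloning system for the standardized assembly of multigene constructs. It carries no insert and is meant to receive basic parts as the first tier of a hierarchical assembly scheme. The record does not state which part type or fusion sites this particular level 0 acceptor is designed for, and the feature tables do not annotate any type IIS restriction sites, so those details cannot be taken from the information given. The vector type is listed as unspecified, and the only host indicated is E. coli.

Propagation relies on the high-copy ColE1/pMB1/pUC origin. Selection is by spectinomycin through a complete aadA gene, which also confers streptomycin resistance. Upstream of aadA lie an AmpR (bla) promoter and short fragments of an integron integrase and a gentamicin acetyltransferase gene. These fragments are most likely remnants of the source from which the resistance cassette was taken rather than functional genes.

The cloning region is a lacZα cassette made up of a CAP binding site, lac promoter, lac operator, a pUC18/19-type multiple cloning site and a lacZα fragment, flanked by small lacI and bom remnants. LacZα is listed as the selectable marker, which points to blue/white screening: replacing the cassette with a cloned part should give white colonies in a suitable α-complementing strain.

Two sequence records, of 2,847 and 2,842 nt, show essentially the same features in opposite orientation. Both are longer than the stated 2,247 bp backbone size, roughly by the length of the lacZα cassette region.
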