Addgene plasmid #47986: pAGM1276
Purpose: (Empty Backbone)
Depositing lab: Sylvestre Marillonnet. Depositing organization: Leibniz Institute of Plant Biochemistry (IPB). Publication: A modular cloning system for standardized assembly of multigene constructs. Weber E, Engler C, Gruetzner R, Werner S, Marillonnet S. PLoS One. 2011 Feb 18;6(2):e16765. doi: 10.1371/journal.pone.0016765. PubMed 21364738.
Backbone
  Vector backbone: pUC19-derived
  Backbone manufacturer: self-made
  Backbone size (bp): 2247
  Vector type: Unspecified
  Selectable markers: LacZ alpha
Growth in bacteria
  Bacterial resistance: Spectinomycin, 50 μg/mL
  Growth temperature: 37°C
  Growth strain: DH10B
  Copy number: High Copy
Gene/Insert
  Gene/Insert name: None
Terms and licenses: Academic/Nonprofit Terms; Industry Terms: Not Available to Industry
Depositor comments: level 0 cloning vector
How to cite: pAGM1276 was a gift from Sylvestre Marillonnet (Addgene plasmid # 47986 ; http://n2t.net/addgene:47986 ; RRID:Addgene_47986)
