>Addgene plasmid #47986 | pAGM1276 | addgene partial sequence | sequence record 70993 | MoCloF 5'-agcgaggaagcggaagagcg-3'
CGCCTCTCCCCGCGCGTTGGCCGATTCATTAATCACTCTGTGGTCTCACCATTTGTCTTCGCAGCTGGCA
CGACAGGTTTCCCGACTGGAAAGCGGGCAGTGAGCGCAACGCAATTAATGTGAGTTAGCTCACTCATTAG
GCACCCCAGGCTTTACACTTTATGCTTCCGGCTCGTATGTTGTGTGGAATTGTGAGCGGATAACAATTTC
ACACAGGAAACAGCTATGACCATGATTACGCCAAGCTTGCATGCCTGCAGGTCGACTCTAGAGGATCCCC
GGGTACCGAGCTCGAATTCACTGGCCGTCGTTTTACAACGTCGTGACTGGGAAAACCCTGGCGTTACCCA
ACTTAATCGCCTTGCAGCACATCCCCCTTTCGCCAGCTGGCGTAATAGCGAAGAGGCCCGCACCGATCGC
CCTTCCCAACAGTTGCGCAGCCTGAATGGCGAATGGCGCCTGATGCGGTATTTTCTCCTTACGCATCTGT
GCGGTATTTCACACCGCATATGGTGCACTCTCAGTACAATCTGCTCTGATGCCGCATAGTTAAGCCAGCC
CCGACACCCGCCAACACCCGCTGACGCGCCCTGACGGGCTTGTCTGCTCCCGGCATCCGCTTACAGACAA
GCTGTGACGAAGACAAAATGTGAGACCACGAAGTGGCTCTTCAGTGGACGAAAGGGCCTCGTGATACGCC
TATTTTTATAGGTTAATGTCATGATAATAATGGTTTCTTAGACGTCAGGTGGCACTTTTCGGGGAAATGT
GCGCGGAACCCCTATTTGTTTATTTTTCTAAATACATTCAAATATGTATCCGCTCATGAGACAATAACCC
TGATAAATGCTTCAATAATATTGAAAAAGGAAGAGTATGCGCTCACGCAACTGGTCCAGAACCTTGACCG
AACGCAGCGGTGGTAACGGCGCAGTGGCGGTTTTCATGGCTTGTTATGACTGTTTTTTTGGGGTACAGTC
TATGCCTCGGGCATCCAAGCAGCAAGCGCGTTACGCCGTGGGTCGATGTTTGATGTTATGGAGCAGCAAC
GATGTTACGCAGCAGGGCAGTCGCCCTAAAACAAAGTTAAACATCATGAGGGAAGC
